Addgene plasmid #49626: pTH-NI(A)-mCherry
Purpose: (Empty Backbone) Destination Vector for TALEColor-mCherry
Depositing lab: Thoru Pederson. Depositing organization: University of Massachusetts, Worcester. Publication: Visualization of repetitive DNA sequences in human chromosomes with transcription activator-like effectors. Ma H, Reyes-Gutierrez P, Pederson T. Proc Natl Acad Sci U S A. 2013 Dec 9. 10.1073/pnas.1319097110 PubMed 24324157.
Backbone
  Vector backbone: pcDNA4/TO
  Backbone manufacturer: Invitrogen
  Backbone size (bp): 5500
  Vector type: Mammalian Expression, TALEN
  Promoter: CMV
  Selectable markers: Hygromycin
  Tag / fusion protein: mCherry (C terminal on backbone)
Growth in bacteria
  Bacterial resistance: Chloramphenicol and Ampicillin, 25 & 100 μg/mL
  Growth temperature: 37°C
  Growth strain: ccdB Survival
  Copy number: High Copy
Gene/Insert
  Cloning method: Restriction Enzyme
Terms and licenses: Academic/Nonprofit Terms; Industry Terms: Not Available to Industry
Depositor comments: This destination vector for TALEs is compatible with the Zhang Lab TALE Toolbox.
How to cite: pTH-NI(A)-mCherry was a gift from Thoru Pederson (Addgene plasmid # 49626 ; http://n2t.net/addgene:49626 ; RRID:Addgene_49626)
