[The description below was written by a language model from this plasmid's Addgene catalogue record and pLannotate feature annotations shown in this document.]
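Description:
pTH-NI(A)-mCherry is an empty mammalian-expression destination vector for building fluorescent TALE proteins ("TALEColor-mCherry"), constructed on the pcDNA4/TO backbone. It is an 8.6 kb plasmid that replicates in E. coli from a high-copy ColE1/pUC-type origin and also carries an f1 origin. Bacterial selection uses ampicillin (bla) together with chloramphenicol. Because the cloning site holds a ccdB toxin gene, the unmodified vector must be propagated in a ccdB-tolerant strain. For selection in mammalian cells, an SV40 early promoter drives a hygromycin resistance gene followed by an SV40 polyadenylation signal. A short remnant of a bleomycin-family resistance gene sits just downstream of it, which suggests that the hygromycin marker replaced the backbone's original marker.

The expression cassette begins with the CMV enhancer and promoter, followed by short matches to tet operator sequences, as expected for the tetracycline-regulatable promoter of the TO backbone. Downstream lies a TALE N-terminal segment (annotated by homology to avrXa10), then a stuffer containing the chloramphenicol acetyltransferase gene and ccdB. This is followed by a TALE C-terminal segment (homologous to avrBs3), mCherry and the bGH polyadenylation signal. In use, a custom array of TALE repeats replaces the CmR/ccdB stuffer, so ccdB counter-selects against uncut parental vector. The result is a complete DNA-binding TALE carrying a C-terminal mCherry tag. The "NI(A)" in the name probably indicates that the vector supplies a final half-repeat with the NI diresidue, which recognises adenine, although the record does not state this. The depositor notes compatibility with a widely used TALE assembly toolbox. The associated publication used such fusions to visualise repetitive DNA sequences in human chromosomes.
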