Features (pLannotate 1.2.2; 28 found; start..end, strand, type, name):
     27..79      -  misc_feature   bom (fragment): basis of mobility region from pBR322
    234..613     +  enhancer       CMV enhancer: human cytomegalovirus immediate early enhancer
    614..817     +  promoter       CMV promoter: human cytomegalovirus (CMV) immediate early promoter
    819..838     +  promoter       PLtetO-1 promoter (fragment): modified phage lambda PL promoter with tet operator sites (Lutz and Bujard, 1997)
    840..859     +  promoter       PLtetO-1 promoter (fragment): modified phage lambda PL promoter with tet operator sites (Lutz and Bujard, 1997)
    867..900     +  promoter       TRE3GV promoter (fragment): 3rd-generation Tet-responsive promoter that can be activated by binding of Tet-On® 3G, optimized for retroviral and lentiviral vectors
   1076..1543    +  CDS            avrXa10 (fragment): AVX10_XANOO - Experimental evidence at protein level: Swiss-Prot protein existence level 1. Avirulence protein. Induces the hypersensitive response (HR)in rice plants carrying the resistance gene Xa10. Activity depends on the presence of the core repeat domains; replacement with repeat domains from other proteins (AvrBs3 of X.euvesicatoria (AC P14727) or AvrXa7 of this organism) does not elicit the HR. Probably acts as a transcription factor in its host plant (rice) to induce plant resistance or disease. From Xanthomonas oryzae pv. oryzae.
   1574..1604    +  promoter       lac UV5 promoter: E. coli lac promoter with an "up" mutation
   1628..1657    +  promoter       cat promoter (fragment): promoter of the E. coli cat gene encoding chloramphenicol acetyltransferase
   1658..2317    +  CDS            CmR: chloramphenicol acetyltransferase; cat; confers resistance to chloramphenicol
   2496..2654    +  CDS            ccdA (fragment): CCDA_ECO57 - Also known as H, letA. Experimental evidence at protein level: Swiss-Prot protein existence level 1. Antitoxin component of a type II toxin-antitoxin (TA) system which inhibits the post-segregational killing (PSK) of plasmid-free cells, also referred to as a plasmid addiction system. Binds to and blocks the activity of CcdB; will also remove bound CcdB protein from the CcdB-GyrA complex by forming a CcdA-CcdB complex, a process termed rejuvenation. Functions as a transcriptional corepressor for the ccdAB operon, repression also requires CcdB (By similarity). From Escherichia coli
   2659..2961    +  CDS            ccdB: CCDB_ECOLI - Also known as G, letB, letD. Experimental evidence at protein level: Swiss-Prot protein existence level 1. Toxic component of a type II toxin-antitoxin (TA) system, functioning in plasmid maintainence. Responsible for the post- segregational killing (PSK) of plasmid-free cells, also referred to as a plasmid addiction system. Half-life of over 2 hours. Cell killing by CcdB is accompanied by filamentation, defects in chromosome and plasmid segregation, defects in cell division, formation of anucleate cells, decreased DNA synthesis and plasmid loss. Interferes with the activity of DN
   3073..3261    +  CDS            avrBs3 (fragment): AVRB3_XANEU - Experimental evidence at protein level: Swiss-Prot protein existence level 1. Avirulence protein. Acts as a transcription factor in C.annuum plants. In susceptible plants lacking the Bs3 resistance gene induces expression of a number of genes, including genes homologous to a family of auxin-induced genes, alpha-expansin genes, pectate lyase, anthocyanidin glucoside rhamnosyl transferase and at least one transcription factor, UPA20. Their expression leads to plant hypertrophy in mesophyll cells, probably mainly mediated by UPA20 (PubMed:17962565). In resistant plants induces the h
   3283..3990    +  CDS            mCherry: mCherry is a basic (constitutively fluorescent) red fluorescent protein published in 2004, derived from Discosoma sp.. It is reported to be a very rapidly-maturing monomer with low acid sensitivity.
   4031..4255    +  polyA_signal   bGH poly(A) signal: bovine growth hormone polyadenylation signal
   4259..4280    +  promoter       SV40 promoter (fragment): SV40 enhancer and early promoter
   4301..4729    +  rep_origin     f1 ori (sequence partly withheld): f1 bacteriophage origin of replication; arrow indicates direction of (+) strand synthesis
   4743..5072    +  promoter       SV40 promoter: SV40 enhancer and early promoter
   5121..6146    +  CDS            HygR: aminoglycoside phosphotransferase from E. coli; aph(4)-Ia; confers resistance to hygromycin
   6156..6281    +  CDS            ble (fragment): BLE_KLEPN - Experimental evidence at protein level: Swiss-Prot protein existence level 1. Binding protein with a strong affinity to the bleomycin family of antibiotics. Binds to CL990; an antimitotic-antibiotic compound. From Klebsiella pneumoniae.
   6276..6397    +  polyA_signal   SV40 poly(A) signal: SV40 polyadenylation signal
   6470..6486    -  protein_bind   lac operator: The lac repressor binds to the lac operator to inhibit transcription in E. coli. This inhibition can be relieved by adding lactose or isopropyl-β-D-thiogalactopyranoside (IPTG). lac repressor encoded by lacI
   6494..6524    -  promoter       lac promoter: promoter for the E. coli lac operon
   6539..6560    -  protein_bind   CAP binding site: CAP binding activates transcription in the presence of cAMP. E. coli catabolite activator protein
   6573..6665    -  CDS            lacI (fragment): lac repressor; lacI; The lac repressor binds to the lac operator to inhibit transcription in E. coli. This inhibition can be relieved by adding lactose or isopropyl-β-D-thiogalactopyranoside (IPTG).
   6848..7433    -  rep_origin     ori: high-copy-number ColE1/pMB1/pBR322/pUC origin of replication
   7604..8464    -  CDS            AmpR: β-lactamase; bla; confers resistance to ampicillin, carbenicillin, and related antibiotics
   8465..8569    -  promoter       AmpR promoter: bla
>Addgene plasmid #49626 | pTH-NI(A)-mCherry | depositor full sequence | sequence record 74762 | pTH-NI(A)-mCherry sequence 8600 bps
ACGGATCGGGAGATCTCCCGATCCCCTATGGTGCACTCTCAGTACAATCTGCTCTGATGCCGCATAGTTA
AGCCAGTATCTGCTCCCTGCTTGTGTGTTGGAGGTCGCTGAGTAGTGCGCGAGCAAAATTTAAGCTACAA
CAAGGCAAGGCTTGACCGACAATTCCATGAAGAATCTGCTTAGGGTTAGGCGTTTTGCGCTGCTTCGCGA
TGTACGGGCCAGATATACGCGTTGACATTGATTATTGACTAGTTATTAATAGTAATCAATTACGGGGTCA
TTAGTTCATAGCCCATATATGGAGTTCCGCGTTACATAACTTACGGTAAATGGCCCGCCTGGCTGACCGC
CCAACGACCCCCGCCCATTGACGTCAATAATGACGTATGTTCCCATAGTAACGCCAATAGGGACTTTCCA
TTGACGTCAATGGGTGGAGTATTTACGGTAAACTGCCCACTTGGCAGTACATCAAGTGTATCATATGCCA
AGTACGCCCCCTATTGACGTCAATGACGGTAAATGGCCCGCCTGGCATTATGCCCAGTACATGACCTTAT
GGGACTTTCCTACTTGGCAGTACATCTACGTATTAGTCATCGCTATTACCATGGTGATGCGGTTTTGGCA
GTACATCAATGGGCGTGGATAGCGGTTTGACTCACGGGGATTTCCAAGTCTCCACCCCATTGACGTCAAT
GGGAGTTTGTTTTGGCACCAAAATCAACGGGACTTTCCAAAATGTCGTAACAACTCCGCCCCATTGACGC
AAATGGGCGGTAGGCGTGTACGGTGGGAGGTCTATATAAGCAGAGCTCTCCCTATCAGTGATAGAGATCT
CCCTATCAGTGATAGAGATCGTCGACGAGCTCGTTTAGTGAACCGTCAGATCGCCTGGAGACGCCATCCA
CGCTGTTTTGACCTCCATAGAAGACACCGGGACCGATCCAGCCTGGCGCGCCGGTTCTGGATCCGGTTCT
CAATTGGGTTCTACCGGTTAGGGGCCACCATGGACTATAAGGACCACGACGGAGACTACAAGGATCATGA
TATTGATTACAAAGACGATGACGATAAGATGGCCCCAAAGAAGAAGCGGAAGGTCGGTATCCACGGAGTC
CCAGCAGCCGTAGATTTGAGAACTTTGGGATATTCACAGCAGCAGCAGGAAAAGATCAAGCCCAAAGTGA
GGTCGACAGTCGCGCAGCATCACGAAGCGCTGGTGGGTCATGGGTTTACACATGCCCACATCGTAGCCTT
GTCGCAGCACCCTGCAGCCCTTGGCACGGTCGCCGTCAAGTACCAGGACATGATTGCGGCGTTGCCGGAA
GCCACACATGAGGCGATCGTCGGTGTGGGGAAACAGTGGAGCGGAGCCCGAGCGCTTGAGGCCCTGTTGA
CGGTCGCGGGAGAGCTGAGAGGGCCTCCCCTTCAGCTGGACACGGGCCAGTTGCTGAAGATCGCGAAGCG
GGGAGGAGTCACGGCGGTCGAGGCGGTGCACGCGTGGCGCAATGCGCTCACGGGAGCACCCCTCAACCTG
ACAGAGACCGCGGCCGCATTAGGCACCCCAGGCTTTACACTTTATGCTTCCGGCTCGTATAATGTGTGGA
TTTTGAGTTAGGATCCGTCGAGATTTTCAGGAGCTAAGGAAGCTAAAATGGAGAAAAAAATCACTGGATA
TACCACCGTTGATATATCCCAATGGCATCGTAAAGAACATTTTGAGGCATTTCAGTCAGTTGCTCAATGT
ACCTATAACCAGACCGTTCAGCTGGATATTACGGCCTTTTTAAAGACCGTAAAGAAAAATAAGCACAAGT
TTTATCCGGCCTTTATTCACATTCTTGCCCGCCTGATGAATGCTCATCCGGAATTCCGTATGGCAATGAA
AGACGGTGAGCTGGTGATATGGGATAGTGTTCACCCTTGTTACACCGTTTTCCATGAGCAAACTGAAACG
TTTTCATCGCTCTGGAGTGAATACCACGACGATTTCCGGCAGTTTCTACACATATATTCGCAAGATGTGG
CGTGTTACGGTGAAAACCTGGCCTATTTCCCTAAAGGGTTTATTGAGAATATGTTTTTCGTCTCAGCCAA
TCCCTGGGTGAGTTTCACCAGTTTTGATTTAAACGTGGCCAATATGGACAACTTCTTCGCCCCCGTTTTC
ACCATGGGCAAATATTATACGCAAGGCGACAAGGTGCTGATGCCGCTGGCGATTCAGGTTCATCATGCCG
TTTGTGATGGCTTCCATGTCGGCAGAATGCTTAATGAATTACAACAGTACTGCGATGAGTGGCAGGGCGG
GGCGTAAAGATCTGGATCCGGCTTACTAAAAGCCAGATAACAGTATGCGTATTTGCGCGCTGATTTTTGC
GGTATAAGAATATATACTGATATGTATACCCGAAGTATGTCAAAAAGAGGTATGCTATGAAGCAGCGTAT
TACAGTGACAGTTGACAGCGACAGCTATCAGTTGCTCAAGGCATATATGATGTCAATATCTCCGGTCTGG
TAAGCACAACCATGCAGAATGAAGCCCGTCGTCTGCGTGCCGAACGCTGGAAAGCGGAAAATCAGGAAGG
GATGGCTGAGGTCGCCCGGTTTATTGAAATGAACGGCTCTTTTGCTGACGAGAACAGGGGCTGGTGAAAT
GCAGTTTAAGGTTTACACCTATAAAAGAGAGAGCCGTTATCGTCTGTTTGTGGATGTACAGAGTGATATT
ATTGACACGCCCGGGCGACGGATGGTGATCCCCCTGGCCAGTGCACGTCTGCTGTCAGATAAAGTCTCCC
GTGAACTTTACCCGGTGGTGCATATCGGGGATGAAAGCTGGCGCATGATGACCACCGATATGGCCAGTGT
GCCGGTCTCCGTTATCGGGGAAGAAGTGGCTGATCTCAGCCACCGCGAAAATGACATCAAAAACGCCATT
AACCTGATGTTCTGGGGAATATAAATGTCAGGCTCCCTTATACACAGCCAGTCTGCAGGTCGACGGTCTC
GACTCACGCCTGAGCAGGTAGTGGCTATTGCATCCAACATCGGGGGCAGACCCGCACTGGAGTCAATCGT
GGCCCAGCTTTCGAGGCCGGACCCCGCGCTGGCCGCACTCACTAATGATCATCTTGTAGCGCTGGCCTGC
CTCGGCGGACGACCCGCCTTGGATGCGGTGAAGAAGGGGCTCCCGCACGCGCCTGCATTGATTAAGCGGA
CCAACAGAAGGATTCCCGAGAGGACATCACATCGAGTGGCAGGCCTGCAGGGAAGTGGAAGTATGGTGAG
CAAGGGCGAGGAGGATAACATGGCCATCATCAAGGAGTTCATGCGCTTCAAGGTGCACATGGAGGGCTCC
GTGAACGGCCACGAGTTCGAGATCGAGGGCGAGGGCGAGGGCCGCCCCTACGAGGGCACCCAGACCGCCA
AGCTGAAGGTGACCAAGGGTGGCCCCCTGCCCTTCGCCTGGGACATCCTGTCCCCTCAGTTCATGTACGG
CTCCAAGGCCTACGTGAAGCACCCCGCCGACATCCCCGACTACTTGAAGCTGTCCTTCCCCGAGGGCTTC
AAGTGGGAGCGCGTGATGAACTTCGAGGACGGCGGCGTGGTGACCGTGACCCAGGACTCCTCACTGCAGG
ACGGCGAGTTCATCTACAAGGTGAAGCTGCGCGGCACCAACTTCCCCTCCGACGGCCCCGTAATGCAGAA
GAAGACCATGGGCTGGGAGGCCTCCTCCGAGCGGATGTACCCCGAGGACGGCGCCCTGAAGGGCGAGATC
AAGCAGAGGCTGAAGCTGAAGGACGGCGGCCACTACGACGCTGAGGTCAAGACCACCTACAAGGCCAAGA
AGCCCGTGCAGCTGCCCGGCGCCTACAACGTCAACATCAAGTTGGACATCACCTCCCACAACGAGGACTA
CACCATCGTGGAACAGTACGAACGCGCTGAGGGCCGCCACTCCACCGGCGGCATGGACGAGCTGTACAAG
TAGTCTAGAGGGCCCGTTTAAACCCGCTGATCAGCCTCGACTGTGCCTTCTAGTTGCCAGCCATCTGTTG
TTTGCCCCTCCCCCGTGCCTTCCTTGACCCTGGAAGGTGCCACTCCCACTGTCCTTTCCTAATAAAATGA
GGAAATTGCATCGCATTGTCTGAGTAGGTGTCATTCTATTCTGGGGGGTGGGGTGGGGCAGGACAGCAAG
GGGGAGGATTGGGAAGACAATAGCAGGCATGCTGGGGATGCGGTGGGCTCTATGGCTTCTGAGGCGGAAA
GAACCAGCTGGGGCTCTAGGGGGTATCCCC
[124 nt withheld, positions 4301-4424]
C
[91 nt withheld, positions 4426-4516]
A
[49 nt withheld, positions 4518-4566]
CCTTTGACGTTGGAGTCCACGTTCTTT
[37 nt withheld, positions 4594-4630]
ACCCTATCTCGGTCTATTCTTTTGATTTATAAGGGATTTTGCCGATTTCGGCCTATTGGTTAAAAAATGA
GCTGATTTAACAAAAATTTAACGCGAATTAATTCTGTGGAATGTGTGTCAGTTAGGGTGTGGAAAGTCCC
CAGGCTCCCCAGCAGGCAGAAGTATGCAAAGCATGCATCTCAATTAGTCAGCAACCAGGTGTGGAAAGTC
CCCAGGCTCCCCAGCAGGCAGAAGTATGCAAAGCATGCATCTCAATTAGTCAGCAACCATAGTCCCGCCC
CTAACTCCGCCCATCCCGCCCCTAACTCCGCCCAGTTCCGCCCATTCTCCGCCCCATGGCTGACTAATTT
TTTTTATTTATGCAGAGGCCGAGGCCGCCTCTGCCTCTGAGCTATTCCAGAAGTAGTGAGGAGGCTTTTT
TGGAGGCCTAGGCTTTTGCAAAAAGCTCCCGGGAGCTTGTATATCCATTTTCGGATCTGATCAGCACGTG
ATGAAAAAGCCTGAACTCACCGCGACGTCTGTCGAGAAGTTTCTGATCGAAAAGTTCGACAGCGTCTCCG
ACCTGATGCAGCTCTCGGAGGGCGAAGAATCTCGTGCTTTCAGCTTCGATGTAGGAGGGCGTGGATATGT
CCTGCGGGTAAATAGCTGCGCCGATGGTTTCTACAAAGATCGTTATGTTTATCGGCACTTTGCATCGGCC
GCGCTCCCGATTCCGGAAGTGCTTGACATTGGGGAATTCAGCGAGAGCCTGACCTATTGCATCTCCCGCC
GTGCACAGGGTGTCACGTTGCAAGACCTGCCTGAAACCGAACTGCCCGCTGTTCTGCAGCCGGTCGCGGA
GGCCATGGATGCGATCGCTGCGGCCGATCTTAGCCAGACGAGCGGGTTCGGCCCATTCGGACCGCAAGGA
ATCGGTCAATACACTACATGGCGTGATTTCATATGCGCGATTGCTGATCCCCATGTGTATCACTGGCAAA
CTGTGATGGACGACACCGTCAGTGCGTCCGTCGCGCAGGCTCTCGATGAGCTGATGCTTTGGGCCGAGGA
CTGCCCCGAAGTCCGGCACCTCGTGCACGCGGATTTCGGCTCCAACAATGTCCTGACGGACAATGGCCGC
ATAACAGCGGTCATTGACTGGAGCGAGGCGATGTTCGGGGATTCCCAATACGAGGTCGCCAACATCTTCT
TCTGGAGGCCGTGGTTGGCTTGTATGGAGCAGCAGACGCGCTACTTCGAGCGGAGGCATCCGGAGCTTGC
AGGATCGCCGCGGCTCCGGGCGTATATGCTCCGCATTGGTCTTGACCAACTCTATCAGAGCTTGGTTGAC
GGCAATTTCGATGATGCAGCTTGGGCGCAGGGTCGATGCGACGCAATCGTCCGATCCGGAGCCGGGACTG
TCGGGCGTACACAAATCGCCCGCAGAAGCGCGGCCGTCTGGACCGATGGCTGTGTAGAAGTACTCGCCGA
TAGTGGAAACCGACGCCCCAGCACTCGTCCGAGGGCAAAGGAATAGCACGTGCTACGAGATTTCGATTCC
ACCGCCGCCTTCTATGAAAGGTTGGGCTTCGGAATCGTTTTCCGGGACGCCGGCTGGATGATCCTCCAGC
GCGGGGATCTCATGCTGGAGTTCTTCGCCCACCCCAACTTGTTTATTGCAGCTTATAATGGTTACAAATA
AAGCAATAGCATCACAAATTTCACAAATAAAGCATTTTTTTCACTGCATTCTAGTTGTGGTTTGTCCAAA
CTCATCAATGTATCTTATCATGTCTGTATACCGTCGACCTCTAGCTAGAGCTTGGCGTAATCATGGTCAT
AGCTGTTTCCTGTGTGAAATTGTTATCCGCTCACAATTCCACACAACATACGAGCCGGAAGCATAAAGTG
TAAAGCCTGGGGTGCCTAATGAGTGAGCTAACTCACATTAATTGCGTTGCGCTCACTGCCCGCTTTCCAG
TCGGGAAACCTGTCGTGCCAGCTGCATTAATGAATCGGCCAACGCGCGGGGAGAGGCGGTTTGCGTATTG
GGCGCTCTTCCGCTTCCTCGCTCACTGACTCGCTGCGCTCGGTCGTTCGGCTGCGGCGAGCGGTATCAGC
TCACTCAAAGGCGGTAATACGGTTATCCACAGAATCAGGGGATAACGCAGGAAAGAACATGTGAGCAAAA
GGCCAGCAAAAGGCCAGGAACCGTAAAAAGGCCGCGTTGCTGGCGTTTTTCCATAGGCTCCGCCCCCCTG
ACGAGCATCACAAAAATCGACGCTCAAGTCAGAGGTGGCGAAACCCGACAGGACTATAAAGATACCAGGC
GTTTCCCCCTGGAAGCTCCCTCGTGCGCTCTCCTGTTCCGACCCTGCCGCTTACCGGATACCTGTCCGCC
TTTCTCCCTTCGGGAAGCGTGGCGCTTTCTCATAGCTCACGCTGTAGGTATCTCAGTTCGGTGTAGGTCG
TTCGCTCCAAGCTGGGCTGTGTGCACGAACCCCCCGTTCAGCCCGACCGCTGCGCCTTATCCGGTAACTA
TCGTCTTGAGTCCAACCCGGTAAGACACGACTTATCGCCACTGGCAGCAGCCACTGGTAACAGGATTAGC
AGAGCGAGGTATGTAGGCGGTGCTACAGAGTTCTTGAAGTGGTGGCCTAACTACGGCTACACTAGAAGAA
CAGTATTTGGTATCTGCGCTCTGCTGAAGCCAGTTACCTTCGGAAAAAGAGTTGGTAGCTCTTGATCCGG
CAAACAAACCACCGCTGGTAGCGGTTTTTTTGTTTGCAAGCAGCAGATTACGCGCAGAAAAAAAGGATCT
CAAGAAGATCCTTTGATCTTTTCTACGGGGTCTGACGCTCAGTGGAACGAAAACTCACGTTAAGGGATTT
TGGTCATGAGATTATCAAAAAGGATCTTCACCTAGATCCTTTTAAATTAAAAATGAAGTTTTAAATCAAT
CTAAAGTATATATGAGTAAACTTGGTCTGACAGTTACCAATGCTTAATCAGTGAGGCACCTATCTCAGCG
ATCTGTCTATTTCGTTCATCCATAGTTGCCTGACTCCCCGTCGTGTAGATAACTACGATACGGGAGGGCT
TACCATCTGGCCCCAGTGCTGCAATGATACCGCGAGAACCACGCTCACCGGCTCCAGATTTATCAGCAAT
AAACCAGCCAGCCGGAAGGGCCGAGCGCAGAAGTGGTCCTGCAACTTTATCCGCCTCCATCCAGTCTATT
AATTGTTGCCGGGAAGCTAGAGTAAGTAGTTCGCCAGTTAATAGTTTGCGCAACGTTGTTGCCATTGCTA
CAGGCATCGTGGTGTCACGCTCGTCGTTTGGTATGGCTTCATTCAGCTCCGGTTCCCAACGATCAAGGCG
AGTTACATGATCCCCCATGTTGTGCAAAAAAGCGGTTAGCTCCTTCGGTCCTCCGATCGTTGTCAGAAGT
AAGTTGGCCGCAGTGTTATCACTCATGGTTATGGCAGCACTGCATAATTCTCTTACTGTCATGCCATCCG
TAAGATGCTTTTCTGTGACTGGTGAGTACTCAACCAAGTCATTCTGAGAATAGTGTATGCGGCGACCGAG
TTGCTCTTGCCCGGCGTCAATACGGGATAATACCGCGCCACATAGCAGAACTTTAAAAGTGCTCATCATT
GGAAAACGTTCTTCGGGGCGAAAACTCTCAAGGATCTTACCGCTGTTGAGATCCAGTTCGATGTAACCCA
CTCGTGCACCCAACTGATCTTCAGCATCTTTTACTTTCACCAGCGTTTCTGGGTGAGCAAAAACAGGAAG
GCAAAATGCCGCAAAAAAGGGAATAAGGGCGACACGGAAATGTTGAATACTCATACTCTTCCTTTTTCAA
TATTATTGAAGCATTTATCAGGGTTATTGTCTCATGAGCGGATACATATTTGAATGTATTTAGAAAAATA
AACAAATAGGGGTTCCGCGCACATTTCCCCGAAAAGTGCCACCTGACGTC
