>Addgene plasmid #49626 | pTH-NI(A)-mCherry | addgene partial sequence | sequence record 76704 | CMV-F 5'-CGCAAATGGGCGGTAGGCGTG-3'
CTATATAAGCAGAGCTCTCCCTATCAGTGATAGAGATCTCCCTATCAGTGATAGAGATCGTCGACGAGCT
CGTTTAGTGAACCGTCAGATCGCCTGGAGACGCCATCCACGCTGTTTTGACCTCCATAGAAGACACCGGG
ACCGATCCAGCCTGGCGCGCCGGTTCTGGATCCGGTTCTCAATTGGGTTCTACCGGTTAGGGGCCACCAT
GGACTATAAGGACCACGACGGAGACTACAAGGATCATGATATTGATTACAAAGACGATGACGATAAGATG
GCCCCAAAGAAGAAGCGGAAGGTCGGTATCCACGGAGTCCCAGCAGCCGTAGATTTGAGAACTTTGGGAT
ATTCACAGCAGCAGCAGGAAAAGATCAAGCCCAAAGTGAGGTCGACAGTCGCGCAGCATCACGAAGCGCT
GGTGGGTCATGGGTTTACACATGCCCACATCGTAGCCTTGTCGCAGCACCCTGCAGCCCTTGGCACGGTC
GCCGTCAAGTACCAGGACATGATTGCGGCGTTGCCGGAAGCCACACATGAGGCGATCGTCGGTGTGGGGA
AACAGTGGAGCGGAGCCCGAGCGCTTGAGGCCCTGTTGACGGTCGCGGGAGAGCTGAGAGGGCCTCCCCT
TCAGCTGGACACGGGCCAGTTGCTGAAGATCGCGAAGCGGGGAGGAGTCACGGCGGTCGAGGCGGTGCAC
GCGTGGCGCAATGCGCTCACGGGAGCACCCCTCAACCTGACAGAGACCGCGGCCGCATTAGGCACCCCAG
GCTTTACACTTTATGCTTCCGGCTCGTATAATGTGTGGATTTTGAGTTAGGATCCGTCGAGATTTTCAGG
AGCTAAGGAAGCTAAAATGGAGAAAAAAATCACTGGATATACCACCGTTGATATATCCCAATGGCATCGT
AAAGAACATTTTGAGGCATTTCAGTCAGTTGCTCAATGTACCTATAACCAGACCGTTCAGCTGGATATTA
CGGCCTTTT
