>Addgene plasmid #49626 | pTH-NI(A)-mCherry | addgene partial sequence | sequence record 76705 | ccdb-fwd 5'-GCATGATGACCACCGATATG-3'
GTCTCCGTTATCGGGGAAGAAGTGGCTGATCTCAGCCACCGCGAAAATGACATCAAAAACGCCATTAACC
TGATGTTCTGGGGAATATAAATGTCAGGCTCCCTTATACACAGCCAGTCTGCAGGTCGACGGTCTCGACT
CACGCCTGAGCAGGTAGTGGCTATTGCATCCAACATCGGGGGCAGACCCGCACTGGAGTCAATCGTGGCC
CAGCTTTCGAGGCCGGACCCCGCGCTGGCCGCACTCACTAATGATCATCTTGTAGCGCTGGCCTGCCTCG
GCGGACGACCCGCCTTGGATGCGGTGAAGAAGGGGCTCCCGCACGCGCCTGCATTGATTAAGCGGACCAA
CAGAAGGATTCCCGAGAGGACATCACATCGAGTGGCAGGCCTGCAGGGAAGTGGAAGTATGGTGAGCAAG
GGCGAGGAGGATAACATGGCCATCATCAAGGAGTTCATGCGCTTCAAGGTGCACATGGAGGGCTCCGTGA
ACGGCCACGAGTTCGAGATCGAGGGCGAGGGCGAGGGCCGCCCCTACGAGGGCACCCAGACCGCCAAGCT
GAAGGTGACCAAGGGTGGCCCCCTGCCCTTCGCCTGGGACATCCTGTCCCCTCAGTTCATGTACGGCTCC
AAGGCCTACGTGAAGCACCCCGCCGACATCCCCGACTACTTGAAGCTGTCCTTCCCCGAGGGCTTCAAGT
GGGAGCGCGTGATGAACTTCGAGGACGGCGGCGTGGTGACCGTGACCCAGGACTCCTCACTGCAGGACGG
CGAGTTCATCTACAAGGTGAAGCTGCGCGGCACCAACTTCCCCTCCGACGGCCCCGTAATGCAGAAGAAG
ACCATGGGCTGGGAGGCCTCCTCCGAGCGGATGTACCCCGAGGACGGCGCCCTGAAGGGCGAGATCAAGC
AGAGGCTGAAGCTGAAGGACGGCGGCCACTACGACGCTGAGGTCAAGACCACCTACAAGGCCAAGAAGCC
CGTGCAGCTGCCCGG
