>Addgene plasmid #49626 | pTH-NI(A)-mCherry | addgene partial sequence | sequence record 77724 | BGH-rev 5'-TAGAAGGCACAGTCGAGG-3'
ACTTGTACAGCTCGTCCATGCCGCCGGTGGAGTGGCGGCCCTCAGCGCGTTCGTACTGTTCCACGATGGT
GTAGTCCTCGTTGTGGGAGGTGATGTCCAACTTGATGTTGACGTTGTAGGCGCCGGGCAGCTGCACGGGC
TTCTTGGCCTTGTAGGTGGTCTTGACCTCAGCGTCGTAGTGGCCGCCGTCCTTCAGCTTCAGCCTCTGCT
TGATCTCGCCCTTCAGGGCGCCGTCCTCGGGGTACATCCGCTCGGAGGAGGCCTCCCAGCCCATGGTCTT
CTTCTGCATTACGGGGCCGTCGGAGGGGAAGTTGGTGCCGCGCAGCTTCACCTTGTAGATGAACTCGCCG
TCCTGCAGTGAGGAGTCCTGGGTCACGGTCACCACGCCGCCGTCCTCGAAGTTCATCACGCGCTCCCACT
TGAAGCCCTCGGGGAAGGACAGCTTCAAGTAGTCGGGGATGTCGGCGGGGTGCTTCACGTAGGCCTTGGA
GCCGTACATGAACTGAGGGGACAGGATGTCCCAGGCGAAGGGCAGGGGGCCACCCTTGGTCACCTTCAGC
TTGGCGGTCTGGGTGCCCTCGTAGGGGCGGCCCTCGCCCTCGCCCTCGATCTCGAACTCGTGGCCGTTCA
CGGAGCCCTCCATGTGCACCTTGAAGCGCATGAACTCCTTGATGATGGCCATGTTATCCTCCTCGCCCTT
GCTCACCATACTTCCACTTCCCTGCAGGCCTGCCACTCGATGTGATGTCCTCTCGGGAATCCTTCTGTTG
GTCCGCTTAATCAATGCAGGCGCGTGCGGGAGCCCCTTCTTCACCGCATCCAAGGCGGGTCGTCCG
